>Addgene plasmid #74386 | pQCXIB Flag MFF S172A | addgene partial sequence | sequence record 142190 | Harper-mscv 5'-CAGCCCTCACTCCTTCTCTAGG-3'
AGCTTGGGAGTTCCGCTTACATAACTTACGGTAAATGGCCCGCCTGGCTGACCGCCCAACGACCCCCGCC
CATTGACGTCAATAATGACGTATGTTCCCATAGTAACGCCAATAGGGACTTTCCATTGACGTCAATGGGT
GGAGTATTTACGGTAAACTGCCCACTTGGCAGTACATCAAGTGTATCATATGCCAAGTACGCCCCCTATT
GACGTCAATGACGGTAAATGGCCCGCCTGGCATTATGCCCAGTACATGACCTTATGGGACTTTCCTACTT
GGCAGTACATCTACGTATTAGTCATCGCTATTACCATGGTGATGCGGTTTTGGCAGTACATCAATGGGCG
TGGATAGCGGTTTGACTCACGGGGATTTCCAAGTCTCCACCCCATTGACGTCAATGGGAGTTTGTTTTGG
CACCAAAATCAACGGGACTTTCCAAAATGTCGTAACAACTCCGCCCCATTGACGCAAATGGGCGGTAGGC
GTGTACGGTGGGAGGTCTATATAAGCAGAGCTCTCCCTATCAGTGATAGAGATCTCCCTATCAGTGATAG
AGATCGTCGACTAGTCCAGTGTGGTGGAATTCTGCAGATATCAACAAGTTTGTACAAAAAAGCAGGCTTC
ACCATGGATTACAAGGACGACGATGACAAGGGCGGATCTATGGCAGAAATTAGTCGAATTCAGTACGAAA
TGGAATATACTGAAGGCATTAGTCAGCGAATGAGGGTCCCAGAAAAGTTAAAAGTAGCACCGCCAAACGC
TGACCTGGAACAAGGATTCCAAGAAGGAGTTCCAAATGCTAGTGTGATAATGCAAGTTCCGGAGAGGATT
GTTGTAGCAGGAAATAATGAAGATGTTTCA
