>Addgene plasmid #74386 | pQCXIB Flag MFF S172A | addgene partial sequence | sequence record 145678 | pCDH-rev 5'-GCATTCCTTTGGCGAGAG-3'
GGGCCAGGTTTCCGGGCCCTCACATTGCCAAAAGACGGCAATATGGTGGAAAATAACATATAGACAAACG
CACACCGGCCTTATTCCAAGCGGCTTCGGCCAGTTAACGTTAGGGGGGGGGGAGGGAGAGGGGGGGGGGG
GGGGGGGG
