>Addgene plasmid #74386 | pQCXIB Flag MFF S172A | addgene partial sequence | sequence record 146537 | hMFF-F 5'-taatgcaagttccggagagg-3'
AATGAGAGTTTCATTTTCAGACCAGCAGATCTTGACCTTATTCAGTCAACTCCCTTTAAACCCCTGGCAC
TGAAAACACCACCTCGTGTACTTACGCTGAGTGAAAGACCACTAGATTTTCTGGATTTAGAAAGACCTCC
TACAACCCCTCAAAATGAAGAAATCCGAGCAGTTGGCAGACTAAAAAGAGAGCGGTCTATGAGTGAAAAT
GCTGTTCGCCAAAATGGACAGCTGGTCAGAAATGATGCTCTACCTGTGTTGCGTGGTGGGTCTGCTGCCG
CCACTTCTAATCCTCATCATGACAACGTCAGGTATGGCATTTCAAATATAGATACAACCATTGAAGGAAC
GTCAGATGACCTGACTGTTGTAGATGCAGCTTCACTAAGACGACAGATAATCAAACTAAATAGACGTCTA
CAACTTCTGGAAGAGGAGAACAAAGAACGTGCTAAAAGAGAAATGGTCATGTATTCAATTACTGTAGCTT
TCTGGCTGCTTAATAGCTGGCTCTGGTTTCGCCGCTAGGACCCAGCTTTCTTGTACAAAGTGGTTGATAT
CCAGCACAGTGGCGACCGGTAGGCCTCGTACGCTTAATTAACGGATCCGGGAATTCCGCCCCCCCCCC
