[The description below was written by a language model from this plasmid's Addgene catalogue record.]
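Description:
pQCXIB Flag MFF S172A is a retroviral mammalian expression plasmid built on the pQCXIB CMV/TO DEST Gateway destination backbone. It is propagated in bacteria under ampicillin selection, and transduced or transfected mammalian cells are selected with blasticidin. No feature table is available for this record, so the origin of replication, LTR arrangement, packaging signal and the way the blasticidin marker is linked to the insert are not documented here. The copy number is listed as unknown. As a retroviral vector, it is intended to be packaged into viral particles for stable integration of the expression cassette into target cells.

The payload, introduced by Gateway recombination, is human MFF (mitochondrial fission factor) isoform 5, carrying an N-terminal Flag epitope tag for detection or immunoprecipitation and expressed from a CMV promoter. The "CMV/TO" in the backbone name suggests a tetracycline-operator-bearing CMV promoter, but the record itself only lists CMV. The coding sequence carries a serine-to-alanine substitution at position 172, with numbering based on MFF isoform 1 rather than isoform 5. Replacing serine with alanine removes a potential phosphorylation site.

The associated publication concerns AMP-activated protein kinase driving mitochondrial fission in response to energy stress. In that context, the construct is suited to stable expression of a non-phosphorylatable MFF mutant for comparison with wild-type protein in studies of mitochondrial fission signalling.
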