Addgene plasmid #74386: pQCXIB Flag MFF S172A
Purpose: Retroviral expression vector containing Flag tagged S172A MFF isoform 5 mutant
Depositing lab: Reuben Shaw. Depositing organization: Salk Institute for Biological Studies. Publication: Metabolism. AMP-activated protein kinase mediates mitochondrial fission in response to energy stress. Toyama EQ, Herzig S, Courchet J, Lewis TL Jr, Loson OC, Hellberg K, Young NP, Chen H, Polleux F, Chan DC, Shaw RJ. Science. 2016 Jan 15;351(6270):275-81. doi: 10.1126/science.aab4138. PubMed 26816379.
Backbone
  Vector backbone: pQCXIB CMV/TO DEST (w320-1)
  Backbone manufacturer: Addgene plasmid 17400
  Vector type: Mammalian Expression, Retroviral
  Selectable markers: Blasticidin
Growth in bacteria
  Bacterial resistance: Ampicillin, 100 μg/mL
  Growth temperature: 30°C
  Growth strain: NEB Stable
  Copy number: Unknown
Gene/Insert
  Gene/Insert name: Flag-MFF (alt name: Q9GZY8-5)
  Species: H. sapiens (human)
  Mutation: Ser 172 Ala (numbering based on MFF isoform 1)
  Entrez Gene: MFF (a.k.a. C2orf33, EMPF2, GL004)
  Promoter: CMV
  Tag / fusion protein: Flag (N terminal on insert)
  Cloning method: Gateway Cloning
  Sequencing primers: 5′ Harper-mscv; 3′ pCDH-rev
Terms and licenses: Academic/Nonprofit Terms; Industry Terms: Not Available to Industry
How to cite: pQCXIB Flag MFF S172A was a gift from Reuben Shaw (Addgene plasmid # 74386 ; http://n2t.net/addgene:74386 ; RRID:Addgene_74386)
